Addgene plasmid #228584: TMEM16A-E551K-peGFP-N1
Purpose: Expresses mouse TMEM16A-E551K-eGFP in mammalian cells
Depositing lab: Huanghe Yang. Depositing organization: Duke University. Publication: TMEM16 and OSCA/TMEM63 proteins share a conserved potential to permeate ions and phospholipids. Lowry AJ, Liang P, Song M, Serena Wan YC, Pei ZM, Yang H, Zhang Y. bioRxiv [Preprint]. 2024 Sep 3:2024.02.04.578431. doi: 10.1101/2024.02.04.578431. PubMed 38370744.
Backbone
  Vector backbone: peGFP-N1
  Vector type: Mammalian Expression
Growth in bacteria
  Bacterial resistance: Kanamycin, 50 μg/mL
  Growth temperature: 37°C
  Growth strain: DH5alpha
  Copy number: High Copy
Gene/Insert
  Gene/Insert name: TMEM16A/anoctamin 1 (Ano1), transcript variant 2
  Species: M. musculus (mouse)
  Mutation: E551K
  Entrez Gene: Ano1 (a.k.a. Tmem16a)
  Cloning method: Unknown
Terms and licenses: Academic/Nonprofit Terms; Industry Terms: Not Available to Industry
Depositor comments: Please visit https://doi.org/10.1101/2024.02.04.578431 for bioRxiv preprint.
How to cite: TMEM16A-E551K-peGFP-N1 was a gift from Huanghe Yang (Addgene plasmid # 228584 ; http://n2t.net/addgene:228584 ; RRID:Addgene_228584)
