[The description below was written by a language model from this plasmid's Addgene catalogue record and pLannotate feature annotations shown in this document.]
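Description:
TMEM16A-E551K-peGFP-N1 is a 7.7 kb mammalian expression plasmid built on the peGFP-N1 backbone, designed to produce mouse TMEM16A (anoctamin 1, Ano1; transcript variant 2) carrying the E551K point mutation as a fusion with EGFP. The Ano1 coding sequence sits downstream of the human cytomegalovirus immediate-early enhancer and promoter, just past a remnant of the multiple cloning site. It is followed after a short linker region by the mammalian codon-optimized EGFP coding sequence, which places the fluorescent protein at the C-terminus of the channel, as expected for an N1-type vector. Transcripts are terminated by the SV40 polyadenylation signal. The cloning method used to insert the gene is not recorded.

In bacteria the plasmid replicates from a high-copy ColE1/pUC-type origin and is selected with kanamycin. The Tn5-derived NeoR/KanR gene is preceded by both a bacterial (bla) promoter and the SV40 enhancer/early promoter and is followed by the HSV TK poly(A) signal, so the same marker can confer G418 resistance for selecting stably transfected mammalian cells. An f1 origin is also present, allowing single-stranded DNA production. The short large T antigen, ble and bGH poly(A) annotations are fragment matches, most likely residual backbone sequence rather than functional elements.

TMEM16A is a calcium-activated chloride channel, and the associated study concerns the shared capacity of TMEM16 and OSCA/TMEM63 family proteins to permeate ions and phospholipids. The construct is suited to transient or stable expression of the E551K mutant in mammalian cells, with EGFP fluorescence identifying expressing cells and reporting localization of the protein in functional assays. The record does not state the specific functional effect of the mutation.
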