Features (pLannotate 1.2.2; 15 found; start..end, strand, type, name):
     61..364     +  enhancer       CMV enhancer: human cytomegalovirus immediate early enhancer
    365..568     +  promoter       CMV promoter: human cytomegalovirus (CMV) immediate early promoter
    591..634     +  misc_feature   MCS (fragment): multiple cloning site
    801..3668    +  CDS            Ano1: ANO1_MOUSE - Also known as Tmem16a. Experimental evidence at protein level: Swiss-Prot protein existence level 1. Calcium-activated chloride channel (CaCC) which plays an important role in transepithelial anion transport and smooth muscle contraction (PubMed:28561733, PubMed:29236691, PubMed:29236684). Required for the normal functioning of the interstitial cells of Cajal (ICCs) which generate electrical pacemaker activity in gastrointestinal smooth muscles. Acts as a major contributor to basal and stimulated chloride conductance in airway epithelial cells and plays an important role in trache
   3690..4409    +  CDS            EGFP: the original enhanced GFP (Yang et al., 1996) mammalian codon-optimized
   4426..4509    +  CDS            large T antigen (fragment): large T antigen from SV40 (simian virus 40)
   4532..4653    +  polyA_signal   SV40 poly(A) signal: SV40 polyadenylation signal
   4687..5115    -  rep_origin     f1 ori (sequence partly withheld): f1 bacteriophage origin of replication; arrow indicates direction of (+) strand synthesis
   5142..5246    +  promoter       AmpR promoter: bla
   5248..5605    +  promoter       SV40 promoter: SV40 enhancer and early promoter
   5640..6434    +  CDS            NeoR/KanR: aminoglycoside phosphotransferase from Tn5; aph(3')-II (or nptII); confers resistance to neomycin, kanamycin, and G418 (Geneticin®)
   6455..6607    +  CDS            ble (fragment): BLE_KLEPN - Experimental evidence at protein level: Swiss-Prot protein existence level 1. Binding protein with a strong affinity to the bleomycin family of antibiotics. Binds to CL990; an antimitotic-antibiotic compound. From Klebsiella pneumoniae.
   6666..6713    +  polyA_signal   HSV TK poly(A) signal: herpes simplex virus thymidine kinase polyadenylation signal (Cole and Stacy, 1985)
   6804..6820    -  polyA_signal   bGH poly(A) signal (fragment): bovine growth hormone polyadenylation signal
   7042..7630    +  rep_origin     ori: high-copy-number ColE1/pMB1/pBR322/pUC origin of replication
>Addgene plasmid #228584 | TMEM16A-E551K-peGFP-N1 | addgene full sequence | sequence record 454611 | Addgene NGS Result
TAGTTATTAATAGTAATCAATTACGGGGTCATTAGTTCATAGCCCATATATGGAGTTCCGCGTTACATAA
CTTACGGTAAATGGCCCGCCTGGCTGACCGCCCAACGACCCCCGCCCATTGACGTCAATAATGACGTATG
TTCCCATAGTAACGCCAATAGGGACTTTCCATTGACGTCAATGGGTGGAGTATTTACGGTAAACTGCCCA
CTTGGCAGTACATCAAGTGTATCATATGCCAAGTACGCCCCCTATTGACGTCAATGACGGTAAATGGCCC
GCCTGGCATTATGCCCAGTACATGACCTTATGGGACTTTCCTACTTGGCAGTACATCTACGTATTAGTCA
TCGCTATTACCATGGTGATGCGGTTTTGGCAGTACATCAATGGGCGTGGATAGCGGTTTGACTCACGGGG
ATTTCCAAGTCTCCACCCCATTGACGTCAATGGGAGTTTGTTTTGGCACCAAAATCAACGGGACTTTCCA
AAATGTCGTAACAACTCCGCCCCATTGACGCAAATGGGCGGTAGGCGTGTACGGTGGGAGGTCTATATAA
GCAGAGCTGGTTTAGTGAACCGTCAGATCCGCTAGCGCTACCGGACTCAGATCTCGAGCTCAAGCTTCGA
ATTCGGCACGAGGCAGCGACATCGGCCTGGAGGGCTTGACCCCAGAGGGAACCTCTGCGGACCGAGAGTG
CCAGCGGGGACCGGAAACAATCGCGCACGAGGCACAGGACGCAGGAACCCCCAACTCAGGTGACGCCACC
GGGGTTGTGGATGGGGAGCGCGAGGCCACCATGAGGGTCCCCGAGAAGTACTCGACGCTCCCGGCGGAGG
ACCGCAGCGTCCACATCGTGAACATCTGCGCCATCGAGGACCTGGGCTACCTGCCGTCCGAGGGCACGTT
GCTGAACTCTCTGTCCGTGGACCCCGACGCCGAATGCAAGTATGGACTATACTTCAGGGATGGCAAACGG
AAGGTGGACTACATCTTGGTATACCATCACAAGAGAGCCTCAGGGAGCAGGACTCTGGCCAGGAGGGGAC
TACAAAATGACATGGTCCTGGGGACCCGCAGCGTCAGGCAGGACCAGCCCCTTCCCGGGAAGGGGAGCCC
TGTGGATGCAGGCTCACCGGAAGTCCCCATGGATTACCATGAAGATGACAAACGCTTCAGACGGGAGGAA
TATGAGGGCAACCTGTTGGAGGCAGGCCTGGAGTTGGAGAATGACGAGGATACCAAAATCCATGGTGTCG
GGTTTGTGAAGATCCATGCGCCCTGGCATGTGCTCTGTAGGGAAGCTGAGTTTTTGAAACTAAAGATGCC
CACAAAGAAGGTGTACCACATCAGTGAGACGCGAGGCCTCCTGAAAACCATCAACTCGGTTCTGCAGAAG
ATCACAGACCCCATCCAGCCCAAGGTGGCTGAGCACAGGCCACAGACCACAAAGAGGCTCTCCTATCCCT
TCTCCCGGGAGAAGCAACACCTATTCGACCTGACTGACAGGGACTCTTTTTTCGACAGCAAAACCCGGAG
CACAATAGTCTATGAAATCCTGAAGAGAACAACGTGCACCAAGGCCAAGTACAGCATGGGTATCACCAGC
CTCCTGGCCAATGGCGTATACTCAGCTGCATACCCTCTGCACGATGGGGACTATGAGGGTGACAACGTTG
AGTTCAACGACAGGAAACTCCTGTATGAGGAATGGGCAAGTTACGGAGTCTTCTACAAATACCAGCCCAT
TGACCTGGTCAGGAAATACTTTGGTGAGAAGGTTGGCCTGTACTTTGCCTGGCTTGGAGCCTACACCCAG
ATGCTCATCCCTGCCTCGATCGTGGGTGTCATTGTCTTTCTCTATGGATGTGCCACTGTGGACGAAAACA
TCCCCAGTATGGAGATGTGTGACCAGAGATACAACATCACCATGTGTCCTCTGTGTGACAAGACCTGCAG
CTACTGGAAGATGAGCTCAGCCTGTGCCACAGCCCGTGCCAGTCACCTTTTTGATAACCCTGCCACCGTC
TTCTTCTCTGTGTTTATGGCCCTCTGGGCTGCCACTTTCATGGAGCACTGGAAACGGAAGCAGATGAGGC
TCAACTACCGATGGGACCTCACAGGCTTCGAGGAGGAGGAGGATCATCCCAGAGCAGAGTATGAAGCCAG
AGTCTTAGAGAAGTCACTGAGAAAAGAATCCAGAAACAAAGAGACCGACAAGGTGAAGCTGACCTGGAGG
GACCGATTCCCAGCCTATTTCACCAATCTTGTCTCCATCATCTTCATGATCGCAGTGACATTTGCAATCG
TCCTCGGAGTTATCATCTATAGAATCTCCACAGCTGCAGCCTTGGCCATGAACTCCTCCCCGTCTGTGCG
GTCCAACATCCGGGTTACAGTCACGGCCACCGCTGTTATCATCAACCTCGTGGTCATCATTCTGCTGGAT
AAGGTTTACGGCTGCATTGCCAGGTGGCTCACCAAGATTGAGGTCCCAAAGACAGAGAAGAGCTTTGAGG
AGAGGCTAACCTTCAAGGCCTTCCTGCTCAAGTTTGTGAACTCTTACACTCCCATCTTCTATGTCGCCTT
CTTCAAAGGCCGGTTTGTTGGTCGGCCCGGTGACTACGTGTACATCTTCCGCTCTTTCCGGATGGAGGAG
TGTGCCCCGGGCGGCTGCCTCATGGAGCTCTGTATCCAGCTGAGCATCATTATGCTGGGCAAGCAGCTAA
TCCAGAACAATCTCTTCGAGATTGGCATCCCGAAGATGAAAAAGTTCATCCGCTACCTGAAGCTGCGCAG
ACAGAGCCCCTCAGACCGTGAAGAGTACGTGAAGCGGAAGCAGCGCTATGAGGTGGACTTCAACCTCGAA
CCTTTCGCCGGCCTCACGCCCGAGTACATGGAAATGATCATTCAGTTCGGCTTTGTCACCCTGTTTGTTG
CGTCCTTCCCTCTGGCTCCACTCTTCGCCCTGCTAAACAACATCATTGAGATCCGCCTGGATGCCAAAAA
GTTTGTCACCGAGCTACGGAGGCCAGTAGCCATCAGAGCCAAAGACATCGGCATCTGGTATAACATCCTC
AGAGGTGTTGGGAAGCTGGCTGTCATCATTAATGCCTTTGTGATCTCCTTCACGTCTGACTTCATCCCTC
GCCTGGTGTACCTCTACATGTACAGTCAGAATGGGACCATGCACGGCTTCGTCAATCACACGCTCTCTTC
CTTCAATGTCAGCGACTTCCAGAATGGCACAGCACCCAATGACCCACTGGACCTGGGCTATGAGGTTCAG
ATCTGCAGGTATAAAGATTACCGGGAACCCCCATGGTCAGAACACAAGTATGACATCTCCAAAGACTTCT
GGGCTGTCCTGGCCGCCCGACTGGCATTTGTCATTGTCTTCCAGAACCTGGTGATGTTCATGAGTGACTT
TGTGGACTGGGTGATCCCTGATATCCCCAAAGACATCAGCCAGCAGATCCACAAAGAGAAGGTTCTCATG
GTGGAGCTGTTTATGCGTGAGGAGCAGGGCAAGCAGCAGCTACTGGACACATGGATGGAGAAGGAGAAGC
CAAGGGATGTGCCTTGTAACAACCACAGCCCCACAACCCACCCAGAGGCAGGCGACGGCAGCCCAGTCCC
CAGCTACGAGTACCATGGGGACGCGCTGCGGGATCCACCGGTCGCCACCATGGTGAGCAAGGGCGAGGAG
CTGTTCACCGGGGTGGTGCCCATCCTGGTCGAGCTGGACGGCGACGTAAACGGCCACAAGTTCAGCGTGT
CCGGCGAGGGCGAGGGCGATGCCACCTACGGCAAGCTGACCCTGAAGTTCATCTGCACCACCGGCAAGCT
GCCCGTGCCCTGGCCCACCCTCGTGACCACCCTGACCTACGGCGTGCAGTGCTTCAGCCGCTACCCCGAC
CACATGAAGCAGCACGACTTCTTCAAGTCCGCCATGCCCGAAGGCTACGTCCAGGAGCGCACCATCTTCT
TCAAGGACGACGGCAACTACAAGACCCGCGCCGAGGTGAAGTTCGAGGGCGACACCCTGGTGAACCGCAT
CGAGCTGAAGGGCATCGACTTCAAGGAGGACGGCAACATCCTGGGGCACAAGCTGGAGTACAACTACAAC
AGCCACAACGTCTATATCATGGCCGACAAGCAGAAGAACGGCATCAAGGTGAACTTCAAGATCCGCCACA
ACATCGAGGACGGCAGCGTGCAGCTCGCCGACCACTACCAGCAGAACACCCCCATCGGCGACGGCCCCGT
GCTGCTGCCCGACAACCACTACCTGAGCACCCAGTCCGCCCTGAGCAAAGACCCCAACGAGAAGCGCGAT
CACATGGTCCTGCTGGAGTTCGTGACCGCCGCCGGGATCACTCTCGGCATGGACGAGCTGTACAAGTAAA
GCGGCCGCGACTCTAGATCATAATCAGCCATACCACATTTGTAGAGGTTTTACTTGCTTTAAAAAACCTC
CCACACCTCCCCCTGAACCTGAAACATAAAATGAATGCAATTGTTGTTGTTAACTTGTTTATTGCAGCTT
ATAATGGTTACAAATAAAGCAATAGCATCACAAATTTCACAAATAAAGCATTTTTTTCACTGCATTCTAG
TTGTGGTTTGTCCAAACTCATCAATGTATCTTAAGGCGTAAATTGTAAGCGTTAATATTTTGTTAAAATT
CGCGTTAAATTTTTGTTAAATCAGCTCATTTTTTAACCAATAGGCCGAAATCGGCAAAATCCCTTATAAA
TCAAAAGAATAGACCGAGATAGGGT
[37 nt withheld, positions 4786-4822]
AAAGAACGTGGACTCCAACGTCAAAGG
[49 nt withheld, positions 4850-4898]
T
[91 nt withheld, positions 4900-4990]
G
[124 nt withheld, positions 4992-5115]
CAGGTGGCACTTTTCGGGGAAATGTGCGCGGAACCCCTATTTGTTTATTTTTCTAAATACATTCAAATAT
GTATCCGCTCATGAGACAATAACCCTGATAAATGCTTCAATAATATTGAAAAAGGAAGAGTCCTGAGGCG
GAAAGAACCAGCTGTGGAATGTGTGTCAGTTAGGGTGTGGAAAGTCCCCAGGCTCCCCAGCAGGCAGAAG
TATGCAAAGCATGCATCTCAATTAGTCAGCAACCAGGTGTGGAAAGTCCCCAGGCTCCCCAGCAGGCAGA
AGTATGCAAAGCATGCATCTCAATTAGTCAGCAACCATAGTCCCGCCCCTAACTCCGCCCATCCCGCCCC
TAACTCCGCCCAGTTCCGCCCATTCTCCGCCCCATGGCTGACTAATTTTTTTTATTTATGCAGAGGCCGA
GGCCGCCTCGGCCTCTGAGCTATTCCAGAAGTAGTGAGGAGGCTTTTTTGGAGGCCTAGGCTTTTGCAAA
GATCGATCAAGAGACAGGATGAGGATCGTTTCGCATGATTGAACAAGATGGATTGCACGCAGGTTCTCCG
GCCGCTTGGGTGGAGAGGCTATTCGGCTATGACTGGGCACAACAGACAATCGGCTGCTCTGATGCCGCCG
TGTTCCGGCTGTCAGCGCAGGGGCGCCCGGTTCTTTTTGTCAAGACCGACCTGTCCGGTGCCCTGAATGA
ACTGCAAGACGAGGCAGCGCGGCTATCGTGGCTGGCCACGACGGGCGTTCCTTGCGCAGCTGTGCTCGAC
GTTGTCACTGAAGCGGGAAGGGACTGGCTGCTATTGGGCGAAGTGCCGGGGCAGGATCTCCTGTCATCTC
ACCTTGCTCCTGCCGAGAAAGTATCCATCATGGCTGATGCAATGCGGCGGCTGCATACGCTTGATCCGGC
TACCTGCCCATTCGACCACCAAGCGAAACATCGCATCGAGCGAGCACGTACTCGGATGGAAGCCGGTCTT
GTCGATCAGGATGATCTGGACGAAGAGCATCAGGGGCTCGCGCCAGCCGAACTGTTCGCCAGGCTCAAGG
CGAGCATGCCCGACGGCGAGGATCTCGTCGTGACCCATGGCGATGCCTGCTTGCCGAATATCATGGTGGA
AAATGGCCGCTTTTCTGGATTCATCGACTGTGGCCGGCTGGGTGTGGCGGACCGCTATCAGGACATAGCG
TTGGCTACCCGTGATATTGCTGAAGAGCTTGGCGGCGAATGGGCTGACCGCTTCCTCGTGCTTTACGGTA
TCGCCGCTCCCGATTCGCAGCGCATCGCCTTCTATCGCCTTCTTGACGAGTTCTTCTGAGCGGGACTCTG
GGGTTCGAAATGACCGACCAAGCGACGCCCAACCTGCCATCACGAGATTTCGATTCCACCGCCGCCTTCT
ATGAAAGGTTGGGCTTCGGAATCGTTTTCCGGGACGCCGGCTGGATGATCCTCCAGCGCGGGGATCTCAT
GCTGGAGTTCTTCGCCCACCCTAGGGGGAGGCTAACTGAAACACGGAAGGAGACAATACCGGAAGGAACC
CGCGCTATGACGGCAATAAAAAGACAGAATAAAACGCACGGTGTTGGGTCGTTTGTTCATAAACGCGGGG
TTCGGTCCCAGGGCTGGCACTCTGTCGATACCCCACCGAGACCCCATTGGGGCCAATACGCCCGCGTTTC
TTCCTTTTCCCCACCCCACCCCCCAAGTTCGGGTGAAGGCCCAGGGCTCGCAGCCAACGTCGGGGCGGCA
GGCCCTGCCATAGCCTCAGGTTACTCATATATACTTTAGATTGATTTAAAACTTCATTTTTAATTTAAAA
GGATCTAGGTGAAGATCCTTTTTGATAATCTCATGACCAAAATCCCTTAACGTGAGTTTTCGTTCCACTG
AGCGTCAGACCCCGTAGAAAAGATCAAAGGATCTTCTTGAGATCCTTTTTTTCTGCGCGTAATCTGCTGC
TTGCAAACAAAAAAACCACCGCTACCAGCGGTGGTTTGTTTGCCGGATCAAGAGCTACCAACTCTTTTTC
CGAAGGTAACTGGCTTCAGCAGAGCGCAGATACCAAATACTGTTCTTCTAGTGTAGCCGTAGTTAGGCCA
CCACTTCAAGAACTCTGTAGCACCGCCTACATACCTCGCTCTGCTAATCCTGTTACCAGTGGCTGCTGCC
AGTGGCGATAAGTCGTGTCTTACCGGGTTGGACTCAAGACGATAGTTACCGGATAAGGCGCAGCGGTCGG
GCTGAACGGGGGGTTCGTGCACACAGCCCAGCTTGGAGCGAACGACCTACACCGAACTGAGATACCTACA
GCGTGAGCTATGAGAAAGCGCCACGCTTCCCGAAGGGAGAAAGGCGGACAGGTATCCGGTAAGCGGCAGG
GTCGGAACAGGAGAGCGCACGAGGGAGCTTCCAGGGGGAAACGCCTGGTATCTTTATAGTCCTGTCGGGT
TTCGCCACCTCTGACTTGAGCGTCGATTTTTGTGATGCTCGTCAGGGGGGCGGAGCCTATGGAAAAACGC
CAGCAACGCGGCCTTTTTACGGTTCCTGGCCTTTTGCTGGCCTTTTGCTCACATGTTCTTTCCTGCGTTA
TCCCCTGATTCTGTGGATAACCGTATTACCGCCATGCAT
